>Addgene plasmid #64855 | pcDNA3.1(+)-ER-BSCaM2 | depositor full sequence | sequence record 109681 | pcDNA3.1(+)-ER-BSCaM2 sequence 6967 bps
GACGGATCGGGAGATCTCCCGATCCCCTATGGTGCACTCTCAGTACAATCTGCTCTGATGCCGCATAGTT
AAGCCAGTATCTGCTCCCTGCTTGTGTGTTGGAGGTCGCTGAGTAGTGCGCGAGCAAAATTTAAGCTACA
ACAAGGCAAGGCTTGACCGACAATTGCATGAAGAATCTGCTTAGGGTTAGGCGTTTTGCGCTGCTTCGCG
ATGTACGGGCCAGATATACGCGTTGACATTGATTATTGACTAGTTATTAATAGTAATCAATTACGGGGTC
ATTAGTTCATAGCCCATATATGGAGTTCCGCGTTACATAACTTACGGTAAATGGCCCGCCTGGCTGACCG
CCCAACGACCCCCGCCCATTGACGTCAATAATGACGTATGTTCCCATAGTAACGCCAATAGGGACTTTCC
ATTGACGTCAATGGGTGGAGTATTTACGGTAAACTGCCCACTTGGCAGTACATCAAGTGTATCATATGCC
AAGTACGCCCCCTATTGACGTCAATGACGGTAAATGGCCCGCCTGGCATTATGCCCAGTACATGACCTTA
TGGGACTTTCCTACTTGGCAGTACATCTACGTATTAGTCATCGCTATTACCATGGTGATGCGGTTTTGGC
AGTACATCAATGGGCGTGGATAGCGGTTTGACTCACGGGGATTTCCAAGTCTCCACCCCATTGACGTCAA
TGGGAGTTTGTTTTGGCACCAAAATCAACGGGACTTTCCAAAATGTCGTAACAACTCCGCCCCATTGACG
CAAATGGGCGGTAGGCGTGTACGGTGGGAGGTCTATATAAGCAGAGCTCTCTGGCTAACTAGAGAACCCA
CTGCTTACTGGCTTATCGAAATTAATACGACTCACTATAGGGAGACCCAAGCTGGCTAGCGCCACCATGG
ACCCTGTGGTGGTGCTGGGGCTCTGTCTCTCCTGTTTGCTTCTCCTTTCACTCTGGAAACAGAGCTATGG
GGGAGGGAAGCTTGGTACCGAGCTCGGATCCATGGTGAGCAAGGGCGAGGAGCTGTTCACCGGGGTGGTG
CCCATCCTGGTCGAGCTGGACGGCGACGTAAACGGCCACAAGTTCAGCGTGTCCGGCGAGGGCGAGGGCG
ATGCCACCTACGGCAAGCTGACCCTGAAGTTCATCTGCACCACCGGCAAGCTGCCCGTGCCCTGGCCCAC
CCTCGTGACCACCTTCGGCTACGGCGTGCAGTGCTTCGCCCGCTACCCCGACCACATGCGCCAGCACGAC
TTCTTCAAGTCCGCCATGCCCGAAGGCTACGTCCAGGAGCGCACCATCTTCTTCAAGGACGACGGCAACT
ACAAGACCCGCGCCGAGGTGAAGTTCGAGGGCGACACCCTGGTGAACCGCATCGAGCTGAAGGGCATCGA
CTTCAAGGAGGACGGCAACATCCTGGGGCACAAGCTGGAGTACAACTACAACAGCCACAACGTCTATATC
ATGGCCGACAAGCAGAAGAACGGCATCAAGGTGAACTTCAAGATCCGCCACAACATCGAGGACGGCAGCG
TGCAGCTCGCCGACCACTACCAGCAGAACACCCCCATCGGCGACGGCCCCGTGCTGCTGCCCGACAACCA
CTACCTGAGCTACCAGTCCGCCCTGAGCAAAGACCCCAACGAGAAGCGCGATCACATGGTCCTGCTGGAG
TTCGTGACCGCCGCCGGGATCACTCTCGGCATGGACGAGCTGTACAAGGGTACCAGCAGCCGTCAGAAAT
GGCAGAAAACCGGACATGCGGTGCGTGCGATTGGCCGTCTGGCTGCTACCGGTAGCAAGGGCGAGGAGCT
GTTCACCGGGGTGGTGCCCATCCTGGTCGAGCTGGACGGCGACGTAAACGGCCACAGGTTCAGCGTGTCC
GGCAAGGGCGAGGGCGATGCCACCTACGGCAAGCTGACCCTGAAGTTCATCTGCACCACCGGCAAGCTGC
CCGTGCCCTGGCCCACCCTCGTGACCACCCTGACCTGGGGCGTGCAGTGCTTCAGCCGCTACCCCGACCA
CATGAAGCAGCACGACTTCTTCAAGTCCGCCATGCCCGAAGGCTACGTCCAGGAGCGTACCATCTTCTTC
AAGGACGACGGCAACTACAAGACCCGCGCCGAGGTGAAGTTCGAGGGCGACACCCTGGTGAACCGCATCG
AGCTGAAGGGCATCGACTTCAAGGAGGACGGCAACATCCTGGGGCACAAGCTGGAGTACAACTACATCAG
CCACAACGTCTATATCACCGCCGACAAGCAGAAGAACGGCATCAAGGCCCACTTCAAGATCCGCCACAAC
ATCGAGGACGGCAGCGTGCAGCTCGCCGACCACTACCAGCAGAACACCCCCATCGGCGACGGCCCCGTGC
TGCTGCCCGACAACCACTACCTGAGCACCCAGTCCGCCCTGAGCAAAGACCCCAACGAGAAGCGCGATCA
CATGGTCCTGCTGGAGTTCGTGACCGCCGCCGGGATCACTCTCGGCATGGACGAGCTGTACAAGTGACTC
GAGCATGCATCTAGAGGGCCCGTTTAAACCCGCTGATCAGCCTCGACTGTGCCTTCTAGTTGCCAGCCAT
CTGTTGTTTGCCCCTCCCCCGTGCCTTCCTTGACCCTGGAAGGTGCCACTCCCACTGTCCTTTCCTAATA
AAATGAGGAAATTGCATCGCATTGTCTGAGTAGGTGTCATTCTATTCTGGGGGGTGGGGTGGGGCAGGAC
AGCAAGGGGGAGGATTGGGAAGACAATAGCAGGCATGCTGGGGATGCGGTGGGCTCTATGGCTTCTGAGG
CGGAAAGAACCAGCTGGGGCTCTAGGGGGTATCCCC
[124 nt withheld, positions 2837-2960]
C
[91 nt withheld, positions 2962-3052]
A
[49 nt withheld, positions 3054-3102]
CCTTTGACGTTGGAGTCCACGTTCTTT
[37 nt withheld, positions 3130-3166]
ACCCTATCTCGGTCTATTCTTTTGATTTATAAGGGATTTTGCCGATTTCGGCCTATTGGTTAAAAAATGA
GCTGATTTAACAAAAATTTAACGCGAATTAATTCTGTGGAATGTGTGTCAGTTAGGGTGTGGAAAGTCCC
CAGGCTCCCCAGCAGGCAGAAGTATGCAAAGCATGCATCTCAATTAGTCAGCAACCAGGTGTGGAAAGTC
CCCAGGCTCCCCAGCAGGCAGAAGTATGCAAAGCATGCATCTCAATTAGTCAGCAACCATAGTCCCGCCC
CTAACTCCGCCCATCCCGCCCCTAACTCCGCCCAGTTCCGCCCATTCTCCGCCCCATGGCTGACTAATTT
TTTTTATTTATGCAGAGGCCGAGGCCGCCTCTGCCTCTGAGCTATTCCAGAAGTAGTGAGGAGGCTTTTT
TGGAGGCCTAGGCTTTTGCAAAAAGCTCCCGGGAGCTTGTATATCCATTTTCGGATCTGATCAAGAGACA
GGATGAGGATCGTTTCGCATGATTGAACAAGATGGATTGCACGCAGGTTCTCCGGCCGCTTGGGTGGAGA
GGCTATTCGGCTATGACTGGGCACAACAGACAATCGGCTGCTCTGATGCCGCCGTGTTCCGGCTGTCAGC
GCAGGGGCGCCCGGTTCTTTTTGTCAAGACCGACCTGTCCGGTGCCCTGAATGAACTGCAGGACGAGGCA
GCGCGGCTATCGTGGCTGGCCACGACGGGCGTTCCTTGCGCAGCTGTGCTCGACGTTGTCACTGAAGCGG
GAAGGGACTGGCTGCTATTGGGCGAAGTGCCGGGGCAGGATCTCCTGTCATCTCACCTTGCTCCTGCCGA
GAAAGTATCCATCATGGCTGATGCAATGCGGCGGCTGCATACGCTTGATCCGGCTACCTGCCCATTCGAC
CACCAAGCGAAACATCGCATCGAGCGAGCACGTACTCGGATGGAAGCCGGTCTTGTCGATCAGGATGATC
TGGACGAAGAGCATCAGGGGCTCGCGCCAGCCGAACTGTTCGCCAGGCTCAAGGCGCGCATGCCCGACGG
CGAGGATCTCGTCGTGACCCATGGCGATGCCTGCTTGCCGAATATCATGGTGGAAAATGGCCGCTTTTCT
GGATTCATCGACTGTGGCCGGCTGGGTGTGGCGGACCGCTATCAGGACATAGCGTTGGCTACCCGTGATA
TTGCTGAAGAGCTTGGCGGCGAATGGGCTGACCGCTTCCTCGTGCTTTACGGTATCGCCGCTCCCGATTC
GCAGCGCATCGCCTTCTATCGCCTTCTTGACGAGTTCTTCTGAGCGGGACTCTGGGGTTCGAAATGACCG
ACCAAGCGACGCCCAACCTGCCATCACGAGATTTCGATTCCACCGCCGCCTTCTATGAAAGGTTGGGCTT
CGGAATCGTTTTCCGGGACGCCGGCTGGATGATCCTCCAGCGCGGGGATCTCATGCTGGAGTTCTTCGCC
CACCCCAACTTGTTTATTGCAGCTTATAATGGTTACAAATAAAGCAATAGCATCACAAATTTCACAAATA
AAGCATTTTTTTCACTGCATTCTAGTTGTGGTTTGTCCAAACTCATCAATGTATCTTATCATGTCTGTAT
ACCGTCGACCTCTAGCTAGAGCTTGGCGTAATCATGGTCATAGCTGTTTCCTGTGTGAAATTGTTATCCG
CTCACAATTCCACACAACATACGAGCCGGAAGCATAAAGTGTAAAGCCTGGGGTGCCTAATGAGTGAGCT
AACTCACATTAATTGCGTTGCGCTCACTGCCCGCTTTCCAGTCGGGAAACCTGTCGTGCCAGCTGCATTA
ATGAATCGGCCAACGCGCGGGGAGAGGCGGTTTGCGTATTGGGCGCTCTTCCGCTTCCTCGCTCACTGAC
TCGCTGCGCTCGGTCGTTCGGCTGCGGCGAGCGGTATCAGCTCACTCAAAGGCGGTAATACGGTTATCCA
CAGAATCAGGGGATAACGCAGGAAAGAACATGTGAGCAAAAGGCCAGCAAAAGGCCAGGAACCGTAAAAA
GGCCGCGTTGCTGGCGTTTTTCCATAGGCTCCGCCCCCCTGACGAGCATCACAAAAATCGACGCTCAAGT
CAGAGGTGGCGAAACCCGACAGGACTATAAAGATACCAGGCGTTTCCCCCTGGAAGCTCCCTCGTGCGCT
CTCCTGTTCCGACCCTGCCGCTTACCGGATACCTGTCCGCCTTTCTCCCTTCGGGAAGCGTGGCGCTTTC
TCATAGCTCACGCTGTAGGTATCTCAGTTCGGTGTAGGTCGTTCGCTCCAAGCTGGGCTGTGTGCACGAA
CCCCCCGTTCAGCCCGACCGCTGCGCCTTATCCGGTAACTATCGTCTTGAGTCCAACCCGGTAAGACACG
ACTTATCGCCACTGGCAGCAGCCACTGGTAACAGGATTAGCAGAGCGAGGTATGTAGGCGGTGCTACAGA
GTTCTTGAAGTGGTGGCCTAACTACGGCTACACTAGAAGAACAGTATTTGGTATCTGCGCTCTGCTGAAG
CCAGTTACCTTCGGAAAAAGAGTTGGTAGCTCTTGATCCGGCAAACAAACCACCGCTGGTAGCGGTTTTT
TTGTTTGCAAGCAGCAGATTACGCGCAGAAAAAAAGGATCTCAAGAAGATCCTTTGATCTTTTCTACGGG
GTCTGACGCTCAGTGGAACGAAAACTCACGTTAAGGGATTTTGGTCATGAGATTATCAAAAAGGATCTTC
ACCTAGATCCTTTTAAATTAAAAATGAAGTTTTAAATCAATCTAAAGTATATATGAGTAAACTTGGTCTG
ACAGTTACCAATGCTTAATCAGTGAGGCACCTATCTCAGCGATCTGTCTATTTCGTTCATCCATAGTTGC
CTGACTCCCCGTCGTGTAGATAACTACGATACGGGAGGGCTTACCATCTGGCCCCAGTGCTGCAATGATA
CCGCGAGACCCACGCTCACCGGCTCCAGATTTATCAGCAATAAACCAGCCAGCCGGAAGGGCCGAGCGCA
GAAGTGGTCCTGCAACTTTATCCGCCTCCATCCAGTCTATTAATTGTTGCCGGGAAGCTAGAGTAAGTAG
TTCGCCAGTTAATAGTTTGCGCAACGTTGTTGCCATTGCTACAGGCATCGTGGTGTCACGCTCGTCGTTT
GGTATGGCTTCATTCAGCTCCGGTTCCCAACGATCAAGGCGAGTTACATGATCCCCCATGTTGTGCAAAA
AAGCGGTTAGCTCCTTCGGTCCTCCGATCGTTGTCAGAAGTAAGTTGGCCGCAGTGTTATCACTCATGGT
TATGGCAGCACTGCATAATTCTCTTACTGTCATGCCATCCGTAAGATGCTTTTCTGTGACTGGTGAGTAC
TCAACCAAGTCATTCTGAGAATAGTGTATGCGGCGACCGAGTTGCTCTTGCCCGGCGTCAATACGGGATA
ATACCGCGCCACATAGCAGAACTTTAAAAGTGCTCATCATTGGAAAACGTTCTTCGGGGCGAAAACTCTC
AAGGATCTTACCGCTGTTGAGATCCAGTTCGATGTAACCCACTCGTGCACCCAACTGATCTTCAGCATCT
TTTACTTTCACCAGCGTTTCTGGGTGAGCAAAAACAGGAAGGCAAAATGCCGCAAAAAAGGGAATAAGGG
CGACACGGAAATGTTGAATACTCATACTCTTCCTTTTTCAATATTATTGAAGCATTTATCAGGGTTATTG
TCTCATGAGCGGATACATATTTGAATGTATTTAGAAAAATAAACAAATAGGGGTTCCGCGCACATTTCCC
CGAAAAGTGCCACCTGACGTC
Features (pLannotate 1.2.2; 23 found; start..end, strand, type, name):
     28..80      -  misc_feature   bom (fragment): basis of mobility region from pBR322
    235..614     +  enhancer       CMV enhancer: human cytomegalovirus immediate early enhancer
    615..818     +  promoter       CMV promoter: human cytomegalovirus (CMV) immediate early promoter
    814..847     +  LTR            5' LTR (truncated) (fragment): truncated 5' long terminal repeat (LTR) from HIV-1
    863..881     +  promoter       T7 promoter: promoter for bacteriophage T7 RNA polymerase
    907..993     +  CDS            CYP2C1 (fragment): CP2C1_RABIT - Experimental evidence at protein level: Swiss-Prot protein existence level 1. Cytochromes P450 are a group of heme-thiolate monooxygenases. In liver microsomes, this enzyme is involved in an NADPH-dependent electron transport pathway. It oxidizes a variety of structurally unrelated compounds, including steroids, fatty acids, and xenobiotics. From Oryctolagus cuniculus (Rabbit).
   1012..1728    +  CDS            Topaz YFP: enhanced yellow variant of GFP mammalian codon-optimized
   1735..1797    +  CDS            RCaMP (fragment): RCaMP is a basic (constitutively fluorescent) red fluorescent protein published in 2013, derived from Entacmaea quadricolor.
   1804..2515    +  CDS            CFP (fragment): cyan variant of GFP mammalian codon-optimized
   2567..2791    +  polyA_signal   bGH poly(A) signal: bovine growth hormone polyadenylation signal
   2795..2816    +  promoter       SV40 promoter (fragment): SV40 enhancer and early promoter
   2837..3265    +  rep_origin     f1 ori (sequence partly withheld): f1 bacteriophage origin of replication; arrow indicates direction of (+) strand synthesis
   3279..3608    +  promoter       SV40 promoter: SV40 enhancer and early promoter
   3675..4466    +  CDS            neo: KKA2_KLEPN - Also known as kan, nptII. Experimental evidence at protein level: Swiss-Prot protein existence level 1. Resistance to kanamycin, neomycin, paromomycin, ribostamycin, butirosin and gentamicin B. From Klebsiella pneumoniae.
   4490..4648    +  CDS            ble (fragment): BLE_KLEPN - Experimental evidence at protein level: Swiss-Prot protein existence level 1. Binding protein with a strong affinity to the bleomycin family of antibiotics. Binds to CL990; an antimitotic-antibiotic compound. From Klebsiella pneumoniae.
   4643..4764    +  polyA_signal   SV40 poly(A) signal: SV40 polyadenylation signal
   4837..4853    -  protein_bind   lac operator: The lac repressor binds to the lac operator to inhibit transcription in E. coli. This inhibition can be relieved by adding lactose or isopropyl-β-D-thiogalactopyranoside (IPTG). lac repressor encoded by lacI
   4861..4891    -  promoter       lac promoter: promoter for the E. coli lac operon
   4906..4927    -  protein_bind   CAP binding site: CAP binding activates transcription in the presence of cAMP. E. coli catabolite activator protein
   4940..5032    -  CDS            lacI (fragment): lac repressor; lacI; The lac repressor binds to the lac operator to inhibit transcription in E. coli. This inhibition can be relieved by adding lactose or isopropyl-β-D-thiogalactopyranoside (IPTG).
   5215..5800    -  rep_origin     ori: high-copy-number ColE1/pMB1/pBR322/pUC origin of replication
   5971..6831    -  CDS            AmpR: β-lactamase; bla; confers resistance to ampicillin, carbenicillin, and related antibiotics
   6832..6936    -  promoter       AmpR promoter: bla
