[The description below was written by a language model from this plasmid's Addgene catalogue record and pLannotate feature annotations shown in this document.]
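Description:
pcDNA3.1(+)-ER-BSCaM2 is a 6,967 bp mammalian expression plasmid built on the Invitrogen pcDNA3.1(+) backbone. It is propagated in E. coli at high copy from a ColE1/pUC-type origin under ampicillin selection (AmpR with its bla promoter). It also carries an f1 origin for single-stranded DNA production. For selection in mammalian cells, an SV40 early promoter drives the neomycin phosphotransferase gene, followed by an SV40 polyadenylation signal, allowing G418 selection of stable transfectants.

The payload is a synthetic insert of about 1.6 kb, CYP450-BSCaM2, cloned between NheI and XhoI. It is expressed from the CMV immediate early enhancer/promoter and terminated by the bGH poly(A) signal, with a T7 promoter just upstream of the coding region. The open reading frame begins with the N-terminal 27 amino acids of a cytochrome P450, which the annotation matches to rabbit CYP2C1. This segment anchors the fusion in the ER membrane so that the sensor faces the cytosol. It is followed by a yellow fluorescent protein (annotated as Topaz YFP), a short linker of roughly 60 bp, and a cyan fluorescent protein. The annotation tool labels the linker as an RCaMP fragment, which most likely reflects a calmodulin-binding peptide of the kind shared with such calcium indicators rather than any red fluorescent protein sequence, though the record does not define it explicitly. Binding of Ca2+/calmodulin to the sensor alters FRET between the CFP and YFP.

The construct is an ER-targeted version of the high-affinity BSCaM2 biosensor, derived from an earlier untargeted design. It is used to monitor local Ca2+/calmodulin levels at the ER surface in living cells by FRET imaging. A few small annotations, such as the truncated HIV LTR, ble and lacI fragments, appear to be incidental matches within backbone sequence.
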