Addgene plasmid #64855: pcDNA3.1(+)-ER-BSCaM2
Purpose: Endoplasmic reticulum (ER)-targeted version of a high-affinity FRET-based biosensor for monitoring Ca2+/CaM levels; targeted to cytosolic face of ER membrane.
Depositing lab: Jin Zhang. Depositing organization: Johns Hopkins University and School of Medicine. Publication: Calmodulin-controlled spatial decoding of oscillatory Ca2+ signals by calcineurin. Mehta S, Aye-Han NN, Ganesan A, Oldach L, Gorshkov K, Zhang J. eLife. 2014 Jul 23;3:e03765. doi: 10.7554/eLife.03765. PubMed 25056880.
Backbone
  Vector backbone: pcDNA3.1+
  Backbone manufacturer: Invitrogen
  Backbone size w/o insert (bp): 5428
  Total vector size (bp): 6967
  Vector type: Mammalian Expression
  Selectable markers: Neomycin (select with G418)
Growth in bacteria
  Bacterial resistance: Ampicillin, 100 μg/mL
  Growth temperature: 37°C
  Growth strain: DH5alpha
  Copy number: High Copy
Gene/Insert
  Gene/Insert name: CYP450-BSCaM2
  Species: Synthetic
  Insert size (bp): 1611
  Promoter: CMV
  Tag / fusion protein: CFP (N terminal on insert); YFP (N terminal on insert); N-terminal 27 amino acids from CYP450 (N terminal on insert)
  Cloning method: Restriction Enzyme; 5′ cloning site NheI (not destroyed); 3′ cloning site XhoI (not destroyed)
  Sequencing primers: 5′ T7 forward; 3′ BGH reverse
Resource information
  A portion of this plasmid was derived from a plasmid made by: The original BSCam2 construct was developed by Anthony Persechini’s lab (PMID: 12738782).
Terms and licenses: Academic/Nonprofit Terms; Industry Terms: Not Available to Industry
How to cite: pcDNA3.1(+)-ER-BSCaM2 was a gift from Jin Zhang (Addgene plasmid # 64855 ; http://n2t.net/addgene:64855 ; RRID:Addgene_64855)
