>Addgene plasmid #64855 | pcDNA3.1(+)-ER-BSCaM2 | addgene partial sequence | sequence record 112358 | CMV-F 5'-CGCAAATGGGCGGTAGGCGTG-3'
ACTGCTTACTGGCTTATCGAAATTAATACGACTCACTATAGGGAGACCCAAGCTGGCTAGCGCCACCATG
GACCCTGTGGTGGTGCTGGGGCTCTGTCTCTCCTGTTTGCTTCTCCTTTCACTCTGGAAACAGAGCTATG
GGGGAGGGAAGCTTGGTACCGAGCTCGGATCCATGGTGAGCAAGGGCGAGGAGCTGTTCACCGGGGTGGT
GCCCATCCTGGTCGAGCTGGACGGCGACGTAAACGGCCACAAGTTCAGCGTGTCCGGCGAGGGCGAGGGC
GATGCCACCTACGGCAAGCTGACCCTGAAGTTCATCTGCACCACCGGCAAGCTGCCCGTGCCCTGGCCCA
CCCTCGTGACCACCTTCGGCTACGGCGTGCAGTGCTTCGCCCGCTACCCCGACCACATGCGCCAGCACGA
CTTCTTCAAGTCCGCCATGCCCGAAGGCTACGTCCAGGAGCGCACCATCTTCTTCAAGGACGACGGCAAC
TACAAGACCCGCGCCGAGGTGAAGTTCGAGGGCGACACCCTGGTGAACCGCATCGAGCTGAAGGGCATCG
ACTTCAAGGAGGACGGCAACATCCTGGGGCACAAGCTGGAGTACAACTACAACAGCCACAACGTCTATAT
CATGGCCGACAAGCAGAAGAACGGCATCAAGGTGAACTTCAAGATCCGCCACAACATCGAGGACGGCAGC
GTGCAGCTCGCCGA
