>Addgene plasmid #64855 | pcDNA3.1(+)-ER-BSCaM2 | addgene partial sequence | sequence record 112360 | BGH-rev 5'-TAGAAGGCACAGTCGAGG-3'
TGCTCGAGTCACTTGTACAGCTCGTCCATGCCGAGAGTGATCCCGGCGGCGGTCACGAACTCCAGCAGGA
CCATGTGATCGCGCTTCTCGTTGGGGTCTTTGCTCAGGGCGGACTGGGTGCTCAGGTAGTGGTTGTCGGG
CAGCAGCACGGGGCCGTCGCCGATGGGGGTGTTCTGCTGGTAGTGGTCGGCGAGCTGCACGCTGCCGTCC
TCGATGTTGTGGCGGATCTTGAAGTGGGCCTTGATGCCGTTCTTCTGCTTGTCGGCGGTGATATAGACGT
TGTGGCTGATGTAGTTGTACTCCAGCTTGTGCCCCAGGATGTTGCCGTCCTCCTTGAAGTCGATGCCCTT
CAGCTCGATGCGGTTCACCAGGGTGTCGCCCTCGAACTTCACCTCGGCGCGGGTCTTGTAGTTGCCGTCG
TCCTTGAAGAAGATGGTACGCTCCTGGACGTAGCCTTCGGGCATGGCGGACTTGAAGAAGTCGTGCTGCT
TCATGTGGTCGGGGTAGCGGCTGAAGCACTGCACGCCCCAGGTCAGGGTGGTCACGAGGGTGGGCCAGGG
CACGGGCAGCTTGCCGGTGGTGCAGATGAACTTCAGGGTCAGCTTGCCGTAGGTGGCATCGCCCTCGCCC
TCGCCGGACACGCTGAACCTGTGGCCGTTTACGTCGCCGTCCAGCTCGACCAGGATGGGCACCACCCCGG
TGAACAGCTCCTCGCCCTTGCTACCGGTAGCAGCCAGACGGCCAATCGCACGCACCGCATGT
